Addgene plasmid #67544: pCfB2223
Purpose: (Empty Backbone) EasyClone system-based yeast integrative vector carrying loxP-flanked kanMX marker, integration into S. cerevisiae X-3 chromosomal location, USER site for cloning, amp resistance
Depositing lab: Irina Borodina. Depositing organization: Danmarks Tekniske Universitet. Publication: EasyClone 2.0: expanded toolkit of integrative vectors for stable gene expression in industrial Saccharomyces cerevisiae strains. Stovicek V, Borja GM, Forster J, Borodina I. J Ind Microbiol Biotechnol. 2015 Sep 16. 10.1007/s10295-015-1684-8 PubMed 26376869.
Backbone
  Vector backbone: EasyClone
  Backbone size (bp): 6174
  Vector type: Yeast Expression, Cre/Lox ; integrative
Growth in bacteria
  Bacterial resistance: Ampicillin, 100 μg/mL
  Growth temperature: 37°C
  Growth strain: DH5alpha
  Copy number: High Copy
Terms and licenses: Academic/Nonprofit Terms; Industry Terms: Not Available to Industry
How to cite: pCfB2223 was a gift from Irina Borodina (Addgene plasmid # 67544 ; http://n2t.net/addgene:67544 ; RRID:Addgene_67544)
