[The description below was written by a language model from this plasmid's Addgene catalogue record and pLannotate feature annotations shown in this document.]
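Description:
pCfB2223 is an empty backbone from the EasyClone 2.0 toolkit, a set of integrative yeast vectors built for stable, marker-recyclable gene expression in Saccharomyces cerevisiae, including industrial strains. The 6,174 bp plasmid is propagated in E. coli through a high-copy ColE1/pUC-type origin and an ampicillin resistance gene (β-lactamase with its own promoter). It carries no yeast replication origin. It is instead designed to integrate into the X-3 chromosomal location of the yeast genome. The homology arms that would direct this targeting are not annotated in the feature table, although unannotated stretches flanking the cassette region could accommodate them.

The yeast selection module is a kanMX cassette: the aminoglycoside phosphotransferase coding sequence driven by the Ashbya gossypii TEF promoter and closed by the TEF terminator. This dominant marker is normally selected with G418 and does not depend on auxotrophic host backgrounds. Two loxP sites flank the cassette, so Cre recombinase can excise the marker after integration and allow it to be reused in further rounds of engineering. The cloning position is a USER site, which the feature table does not annotate. It presumably lies between the divergently oriented ADH1 and CYC1 terminators near the sequence junction, an arrangement that would let one or two promoter–gene units be inserted and each be terminated properly. No promoter or gene of interest is present, so users supply both. The table also lists minimal FRT sites, rrnB terminator and 5S rRNA fragments, short lacZα and KanR fragments, and a T7 promoter. These appear to be backbone remnants, and the record assigns them no function.
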