Features (pLannotate 1.2.2; 19 found; start..end, strand, type, name):
     30..219     +  terminator     CYC1 terminator: S. cerevisiae CYC1; transcription terminator for CYC1
    267..300     -  protein_bind   loxP: Cre-mediated recombination occurs in the 8-bp core sequence (GCATACAT). Cre recombinase
    355..698     +  promoter       TEF promoter: Ashbya gossypii TEF promoter
    699..1508    +  CDS            KanR: aminoglycoside phosphotransferase; aph(3')-Ia; confers resistance to kanamycin
   1514..1711    +  terminator     TEF terminator: Ashbya gossypii TEF terminator
   1774..1807    -  protein_bind   loxP: Cre-mediated recombination occurs in the 8-bp core sequence (GCATACAT). Cre recombinase
   1851..1869    -  promoter       T7 promoter: promoter for bacteriophage T7 RNA polymerase
   1877..1928    +  CDS            lacZα (fragment): LacZα fragment of β-galactosidase; lacZ fragment
   2558..2591    -  protein_bind   FRT (minimal): supports FLP-mediated excision but not integration (Turan and Bode, 2011) FLP recombinase from the Saccharomyces cerevisiae 2μ plasmid
   3061..3080    +  CDS            lacZα (fragment): LacZα fragment of β-galactosidase; lacZ fragment
   3105..3122    -  terminator     rrnB T2 terminator (fragment): transcription terminator T2 from the E. coli rrnB gene
   3347..3935    -  rep_origin     ori: high-copy-number ColE1/pMB1/pBR322/pUC origin of replication
   4059..4919    -  CDS            AmpR: β-lactamase; bla; confers resistance to ampicillin, carbenicillin, and related antibiotics
   4922..5018    -  promoter       AmpR promoter (fragment): bla
   5048..5072    -  CDS            KanR (fragment): aminoglycoside phosphotransferase; aph(3')-Ia; confers resistance to kanamycin
   5101..5216    +  ncRNA          5S rRNA: Accession: RF00001 - 5S ribosomal RNA
   5220..5260    +  terminator     rrnB T1 terminator (fragment): transcription terminator T1 from the E. coli rrnB gene
   5304..5337    +  protein_bind   FRT (minimal): supports FLP-mediated excision but not integration (Turan and Bode, 2011) FLP recombinase from the Saccharomyces cerevisiae 2μ plasmid
   5980..6145    -  terminator     ADH1 terminator: S. cerevisiae ADH1; transcription terminator for the S. cerevisiae alcohol dehydrogenase 1 (ADH1) gene
>Addgene plasmid #67544 | pCfB2223 | depositor full sequence | sequence record 116393 | pCfB2223 sequence 6174 bps
CAACGGAATGCGTGCGATCGCGTGCATTCATCCGCTCTAACCGAAAAGGAAGGAGTTAGACAACCTGAAG
TCTAGGTCCCTATTTATTTTTTTATAGTTATGTTAGTATTAAGAACGTTATTTATATTTCAAATTTTTCT
TTTTTTTCTGTACAGACGCGTGTACGCATGTAACATTATACTGAAAACCTTGCTTGAGAAGGTTTTGGGA
CGCTCGAAGATCGCGTCAGCTGAAGCTTCGTACGCTGCAGGTCGACAACCCTTAATATAACTTCGTATAA
TGTATGCTATACGAAGTTATTAGGTCTAGAGATCTGTTTAGCTTGCCTCGTCCCCGCCGGGTCACCCGGC
CAGCGACATGGAGGCCCAGAATACCCTCCTTGACAGTCTTGACGTGCGCAGCTCAGGGGCATGATGTGAC
TGTCGCCCGTACATTTAGCCCATACATCCCCATGTATAATCATTTGCATCCATACATTTTGATGGCCGCA
CGGCGCGAAGCAAAAATTACGGCTCCTCGCTGCAGACCTGCGAGCAGGGAAACGCTCCCCTCACAGACGC
GTTGAATTGTCCCCACGCCGCGCCCCTGTAGAGAAATATAAAAGGTTAGGATTTGCCACTGAGGTTCTTC
TTTCATATACTTCCTTTTAAAATCTTGCTAGGATACAGTTCTCACATCACATCCGAACATAAACAACCAT
GGGTAAGGAAAAGACTCACGTTTCGAGGCCGCGATTAAATTCCAACATGGATGCTGATTTATATGGGTAT
AAATGGGCTCGCGATAATGTCGGGCAATCAGGTGCGACAATCTATCGATTGTATGGGAAGCCCGATGCGC
CAGAGTTGTTTCTGAAACATGGCAAAGGTAGCGTTGCCAATGATGTTACAGATGAGATGGTCAGACTAAA
CTGGCTGACGGAATTTATGCCTCTTCCGACCATCAAGCATTTTATCCGTACTCCTGATGATGCATGGTTA
CTCACCACTGCGATCCCCGGCAAAACAGCATTCCAGGTATTAGAAGAATATCCTGATTCAGGTGAAAATA
TTGTTGATGCGCTGGCAGTGTTCCTGCGCCGGTTACATTCGATTCCTGTTTGTAATTGTCCTTTTAACAG
CGACCGTGTATTTCGTCTCGCTCAGGCGCAATCACGAATGAATAACGGTTTGGTTGATGCGAGTGATTTT
GATGACGAGCGTAATGGCTGGCCTGTTGAACAAGTCTGGAAAGAAATGCATAAGCTTTTGCCATTCTCAC
CGGATTCAGTCGTCACTCATGGTGATTTCTCACTTGATAACCTTATTTTTGACGAGGGGAAATTAATAGG
TTGTATTGATGTTGGACGAGTCGGAATCGCAGACCGATACCAGGATCTTGCCATCCTATGGAACTGCCTC
GGTGAGTTTTCTCCTTCATTACAGAAACGGCTTTTTCAAAAATATGGTATTGATAATCCTGATATGAATA
AATTGCAGTTTCATTTGATGCTCGATGAGTTTTTCTAATCAGTACTGACAATAAAAAGATTCTTGTTTTC
AAGAACTTGTCATTTGTATAGTTTTTTTATATTGTAGTTGTTCTATTTTAATCAAATGTTAGCGTGATTT
ATATTTTTTTTCGCCTCGACATCATCTGCCCAGATGCGAAGTTAAGTGCGCAGAAAGTAATATCATGCGT
CAATCGTATGTGAATGCTGGTCGCTATACTGCTGTCGATTCGATACTAACGCCGCCATCCAGTGTCGAAA
ACGAGCTCTCGAGAACCCTTAATATAACTTCGTATAATGTATGCTATACGAAGTTATTAGGTGATATCAG
ATCCACTAGTGGCCTATGCACCCAATTCGCCCTATAGTGAGTCGTATTACGCGCGCTCACTGGCCGTCGT
TTTACAACGTCGTGACTGGGAAAACCCTGGCGTTACCCCTGCAGGACTAGTGCTGAGGCATTAATTGTGT
CCGCGTTTCTAAGGCCACTTTTCAATGAAACGGATATTGATATGCTAGTAAAAGGACGAGCTCAAGAGCG
AAAATATAAGTAAAGAATTCGAGTGCACTTGTCTCCATGCAGCAAGATTTCATATGAGTCTTTTTTATCT
TTTTACTTTTTACATTACACGATATGCACTTTATGAAAATTTAACGAGGTTGGAAGCCGGATAATCAACC
AAAATCAGGCACGAAGGCACACTCGTATATGCATGTTGTTGAAACTCTGTTACGCTGAACTAACAATCAC
ACATGTAGAGGTCACCGGGAAAAGTTGCGACCCCATGGAAGGTCGATCTCTTCGTTTGGCTTTGCTTGGC
TGGCGGCATTGCGCTTCTTCGCTTATACCCGTCTCTTGACGCTCGAGCTCGTTCATTGAGATACCTTTAT
TCTTGCACATTTTCTGGCTTTTTTCGCTACTCGGGTACATGTAATCATGCACACAGAAGGTGCTGTAGGG
TGAAAGTTCCTTTGTGCTGTCGTTTGTTTTTAATGCCAAACTTTCCGGTGATCAATAACCACCTCATTAA
GACCTCAGCGCGGCCGCAAATTTAAATAAAATGAAGTGAAGTTCCTATACTTTCTAGAGAATAGGAACTT
CTATAGTGAGTCGAATAAGGGCGACACAAAATTTATTCTAAATGCATAATAAATACTGATAACATCTTAT
AGTTTGTATTATATTTTGTATTATCGTTGACATGTATAATTTTGATATCAAAAACTGATTTTCCCTTTAT
TATTTTCGAGATTTATTTTCTTAATTCTCTTTAACAAACTAGAAATATTGTATATACAAAAAATCATAAA
TAATAGATGAATAGTTTAATTATAGGTGTTCATCAATCGAAAAAGCAACGTATCTTATTTAAAGTGCGTT
GCTTTTTTCTCATTTATAAGGTTAAATAATTCTCATATATCAAGCAAAGTGACAGGCGCCCTTAAATATT
CTGACAAATGCTCTTTCCCTAAACTCCCCCCATAAAAAAACCCGCCGAAGCGGGTTTTTACGTTATTTGC
GGATTAACGATTACTCGTTATCAGAACCGCCCAGGGGGCCCGAGCTTAAGACTGGCCGTCGTTTTACAAC
ACAGAAAGAGTTTGTAGAAACGCAAAAAGGCCATCCGTCAGGGGCCTTCTGCTTAGTTTGATGCCTGGCA
GTTCCCTACTCTCGCCTTCCGCTTCCTCGCTCACTGACTCGCTGCGCTCGGTCGTTCGGCTGCGGCGAGC
GGTATCAGCTCACTCAAAGGCGGTAATACGGTTATCCACAGAATCAGGGGATAACGCAGGAAAGAACATG
TGAGCAAAAGGCCAGCAAAAGGCCAGGAACCGTAAAAAGGCCGCGTTGCTGGCGTTTTTCCATAGGCTCC
GCCCCCCTGACGAGCATCACAAAAATCGACGCTCAAGTCAGAGGTGGCGAAACCCGACAGGACTATAAAG
ATACCAGGCGTTTCCCCCTGGAAGCTCCCTCGTGCGCTCTCCTGTTCCGACCCTGCCGCTTACCGGATAC
CTGTCCGCCTTTCTCCCTTCGGGAAGCGTGGCGCTTTCTCATAGCTCACGCTGTAGGTATCTCAGTTCGG
TGTAGGTCGTTCGCTCCAAGCTGGGCTGTGTGCACGAACCCCCCGTTCAGCCCGACCGCTGCGCCTTATC
CGGTAACTATCGTCTTGAGTCCAACCCGGTAAGACACGACTTATCGCCACTGGCAGCAGCCACTGGTAAC
AGGATTAGCAGAGCGAGGTATGTAGGCGGTGCTACAGAGTTCTTGAAGTGGTGGGCTAACTACGGCTACA
CTAGAAGAACAGTATTTGGTATCTGCGCTCTGCTGAAGCCAGTTACCTTCGGAAAAAGAGTTGGTAGCTC
TTGATCCGGCAAACAAACCACCGCTGGTAGCGGTGGTTTTTTTGTTTGCAAGCAGCAGATTACGCGCAGA
AAAAAAGGATCTCAAGAAGATCCTTTGATCTTTTCTACGGGGTCTGACGCTCAGTGGAACGACGCGCGCG
TAACTCACGTTAAGGGATTTTGGTCATGAGCTTGCGCCGTCCCGTCAAGTCAGCGTAATGCTCTGCTTTT
ACCAATGCTTAATCAGTGAGGCACCTATCTCAGCGATCTGTCTATTTCGTTCATCCATAGTTGCCTGACT
CCCCGTCGTGTAGATAACTACGATACGGGAGGGCTTACCATCTGGCCCCAGCGCTGCGATGATACCGCGA
GAACCACGCTCACCGGCTCCGGATTTATCAGCAATAAACCAGCCAGCCGGAAGGGCCGAGCGCAGAAGTG
GTCCTGCAACTTTATCCGCCTCCATCCAGTCTATTAATTGTTGCCGGGAAGCTAGAGTAAGTAGTTCGCC
AGTTAATAGTTTGCGCAACGTTGTTGCCATCGCTACAGGCATCGTGGTGTCACGCTCGTCGTTTGGTATG
GCTTCATTCAGCTCCGGTTCCCAACGATCAAGGCGAGTTACATGATCCCCCATGTTGTGCAAAAAAGCGG
TTAGCTCCTTCGGTCCTCCGATCGTTGTCAGAAGTAAGTTGGCCGCAGTGTTATCACTCATGGTTATGGC
AGCACTGCATAATTCTCTTACTGTCATGCCATCCGTAAGATGCTTTTCTGTGACTGGTGAGTACTCAACC
AAGTCATTCTGAGAATAGTGTATGCGGCGACCGAGTTGCTCTTGCCCGGCGTCAATACGGGATAATACCG
CGCCACATAGCAGAACTTTAAAAGTGCTCATCATTGGAAAACGTTCTTCGGGGCGAAAACTCTCAAGGAT
CTTACCGCTGTTGAGATCCAGTTCGATGTAACCCACTCGTGCACCCAACTGATCTTCAGCATCTTTTACT
TTCACCAGCGTTTCTGGGTGAGCAAAAACAGGAAGGCAAAATGCCGCAAAAAAGGGAATAAGGGCGACAC
GGAAATGTTGAATACTCATATTCTTCCTTTTTCAATATTATTGAAGCATTTATCAGGGTTATTGTCTCAT
GAGCGGATACATATTTGAATGTATTTAGAAAAATAAACAAATAGGGGTCAGTGTTACAACCAATTAACCA
ATTCTGAACATTATCGCGAGCCCATTTATACCTGAATATGGCTCATAACACCCCTTGTTTGCCTGGCGGC
AGTAGCGCGGTGGTCCCACCTGACCCCATGCCGAACTCAGAAGTGAAACGCCGTAGCGCCGATGGTAGTG
TGGGGACTCCCCATGCGAGAGTAGGGAACTGCCAGGCATCAAATAAAACGAAAGGCTCAGTCGAAAGACT
GGGCCTTTCGCCCGGGCTAATTATGGGGTGTCGCCCTTATTCGACTCTATAGTGAAGTTCCTATTCTCTA
GAAAGTATAGGAACTTCTGAAGTGGGGATTTAAATGCGGCCGCGCTGAGGGTTTAATCGAGATCTTTGTG
TTCGGTTACCCGGCTCAGATCCTAACTTGGTATGTTTATTCGTATAAGTTACTGTTGTCCACAGGCAATA
CTCTGCAGAAAATTAAAACGGCATTAATGCTAGGACAACCAGAATTGTTACTACTGTATGTGCGATAGTT
GATAACTGCAACATTATGCCCGGTATATTCTCAAAAAACCCTATTACTGCATACGAAGAAATCGCAAGAG
AAATCTTTCGGTTTGGAAAAGCTCACTGTGAGGTTCCTTGGAGCCAATAGTAATACAGCACAATCCAAGG
AAAAATCTGGCCTATATGCAAGGAAGGAGAGATAGTCAAAAGCATTCTTTCCCCTAGAAGTTGGTGCATA
TATGGCATCGTTAAAACATATTACCCCCAAAATTTCTTCTCTAAACGATGTGCTTGGCCTTTGTTTTGGT
TTTTGATGTCGGTCGTTTGAGGCCCCTTGCGGAAAATCGAGATCGCCGAATGGCACGCGAGGGAAGGGAA
ATAAGGTTTAAAGGCACTGAAACAATAGGCAAGAAGTAGGCGAGAGCCGACATACGAGACTATTAAGTCC
TCAGCGAGCTCGCATGGAATGCGTGCGATGAGCGACCTCATGCTATACCTGAGAAAGCAACCTGACCTAC
AGGAAAGAGTTACTCAAGAATAAGAATTTTCGTTTTAAAACCTAAGAGTCACTTTAAAATTTGTATACAC
TTATTTTTTTTATAACTTATTTAATAATAAAAATCATAAATCATAAGAAATTCGCTTATTTAGAAGTGTC
AACAACGTATCTAC
