>Addgene plasmid #67544 | pCfB2223 | addgene partial sequence | sequence record 127817 | pHybLex_rev 5'-GAGTCACTTTAAAATTTGTATACAC-3'
TAAAAATCATAAATCATAAGAAATTCGCTTATTTAGAAGTGTCAACAACGTATCTACCAACGGAATGCGT
GCGATCGCGTGCATTCATCCGCTCTAACCGAAAAGGAAGGAGTTAGACAACCTGAAGTCTAGGTCCCTAT
TTATTTTTTTATAGTTATGTTAGTATTAAGAACGTTATTTATATTTCAAATTTTTCTTTTTTTTCTGTAC
AGACGCGTGTACGCATGTAACATTATACTGAAAACCTTGCTTGAGAAGGTTTTGGGACGCTCGAAGATCG
CGTCAGCTGAAGCTTCGTACGCTGCAGGTCGACAACCCTTAATATAACTTCGTATAATGTATGCTATACG
AAGTTATTAGGTCTAGAGATCTGTTTAGCTTGCCTCGTCCCCGCCGGGTCACCCGGCCAGCGACATGGAG
GCCCAGAATACCCTCCTTGACAGTCTTGACGTGCGCAGCTCAGGGGCATGATGTGACTGTCGCCCGTACA
TTTAGCCCATACATCCCCATGTATAATCATTTGCATCCATACATTTTGATGGCCGCACGGCGCGAAGCAA
AAATTACGGCTCCTCGCTGCAGACCTGCGAGCAGGGAAACGCTCCCCTCACAGACGCGTTGAATTGTCCC
CACGCCGCGCCCCTGTAGAGAAATATAAAAGGTTAGGATTTGCCACTGAGGTTCTTCTTTCATATACTTC
CTTTTAAAATCTTGCTAGGATACAGTTCTCACATCACATCCGAACATAAAC
