>Addgene plasmid #67544 | pCfB2223 | addgene partial sequence | sequence record 127821 | L4440 5'-AGCGAGTCAGTGAGCGAG-3'
AGCAGAAGGCCCCTGACGGATGGCCTTTTTGCGTTTCTACAAACTCTTTCTGTGTTGTAAAACGACGGCC
AGTCTTAAGCTCGGGCCCCCTGGGCGGTTCTGATAACGAGTAATCGTTAATCCGCAAATAACGTAAAAAC
CCGCTTCGGCGGGTTTTTTTATGGGGGGAGTTTAGGGAAAGAGCATTTGTCAGAATATTTAAGGGCGCCT
GTCACTTTGCTTGATATATGAGAATTATTTAACCTTATAAATGAGAAAAAAGCAACGCACTTTAAATAAG
ATACGTTGCTTTTTCGATTGATGAACACCTATAATTAAACTATTCATCTATTATTTATGATTTTTTGTAT
ATACAATATTTCTAGTTTGTTAAAGAGAATTAAGAAAATAAATCTCGAAAATAATAAAGGGAAAATCAGT
TTTTGATATCAAAATTATACATGTCAACGATAATACAAAATATAATACAAACTATAAGATGTTATCAGTA
TTTATTATGCATTTAGAATAAATTTTGTGTCGCCCTTATTCGACTCACTATAGAAGTTCCTATTCTCTAG
AAAGTATAGGAACTTCACTTCATTTTATTTAAATTTGCGGCCGCGCTGAGGTCTTAATGAGGTGGTTATT
GATCACCGGAAAGTTTGGCATTAAAAACAAACGACAGCACAAAGGAACTTTCACCCTACAGCACCTTCTG
TGTGCATGATTACATGTACCCGAGTAGCGAAAAAAGCCAGAAAATGTGCAAGAATAAAGGTATCTCAATG
AACGAGCTCGAGCGTCA
