>Addgene plasmid #67544 | pCfB2223 | addgene partial sequence | sequence record 127826 | pENTR-R 5'-ATGGCTCATAACACCCCTTG-3'
GGTGGTCCCACCTGACCCCATGCCGAACTCAGAAGTGAAACGCCGTAGCGCCGATGGTAGTGTGGGGACT
CCCCATGCGAGAGTAGGGAACTGCCAGGCATCAAATAAAACGAAAGGCTCAGTCGAAAGACTGGGCCTTT
CGCCCGGGCTAATTATGGGGTGTCGCCCTTATTCGACTCTATAGTGAAGTTCCTATTCTCTAGAAAGTAT
AGGAACTTCTGAAGTGGGGATTTAAATGCGGCCGCGCTGAGGGTTTAATCGAGATCTTTGTGTTCGGTTA
CCCGGCTCAGATCCTAACTTCTTCTTTTGGTATGTTTATTCGTATAAGTTACTGTTGTCCACAGGCAATA
CTCTGCAGAAAATTAAAACGGCATTAATGCTAGGACAACCAGAATTGTTACTACTGTATGTGCGATAGTT
GATAACTGCAACATTATGCCCGGTATATTCTCAAAAAACCCTATTACTGCATACGAAGAAATCGCAAGAG
AAATCTTTCGGTTTGGAAAAGCTCACTGTGAGGTTCCTTGGAGCCAATAGTAATACAGCACAATCCAAGG
AAAAATCTGGCCTATATGCAAGGAAGGAGAGATAGTCAAAAGCATTCTTTCCCCTAGAAGTTGGTGCATA
TATGGCATCGTTAAAACATATTACCCCCAAAATTTCTTCTCTAAACGATGTGCTTGGCCTTTGTTTTGGT
TTTTGATGTCGGTCGTTTGAGGCCCCTTGCGGAAAATCGAGATCGCCGAAATGTGCACTCGAA
