>Addgene plasmid #67544 | pCfB2223 | addgene partial sequence | sequence record 128770 | M13pUC-Fwd 5'-CCCAGTCACGACGTTGTAAAACG-3'
CGACTCACTATAGGGCGAATTGGGTGCATAGGCCACTAGTGGATCTGATATCACCTAATAACTTCGTATA
GCATACATTATACGAAGTTATATTAAGGGTTCTCGAGAGCTCGTTTTCGACACTGGATGGCGGCGTTAGT
ATCGAATCGACAGCAGTATAGCGACCAGCATTCACATACGATTGACGCATGATATTACTTTCTGCGCACT
TAACTTCGCATCTGGGCAGATGATGTCGAGGCGAAAAAAAATATAAATCACGCTAACATTTGATTAAAAT
AGAACAACTACAATATAAAAAAACTATACAAATGACAAGTTCTTGAAAACAAGAATCTTTTTATTGTCAG
TACTGATTAGAAAAACTCATCGAGCATCAAATGAAACTGCAATTTATTCATATCAGGATTATCAATACCA
TATTTTTGAAAAAGCCGTTTCTGTAATGAAGGAGAAAACTCACCGAGGCAGTTCCATAGGATGGCAAGAT
CCTGGTATCGGTCTGCGATTCCGACTCGTCCAACATCAATACAACCTATTAATTTCCCCTCGTCAAAAAT
AAGGTTATCAAGTGAGAAATCACCATGAGTGACGACTGAATCCGGTGAGAATGGCAAAAGCTTATGCATT
TCTTTCCAGACTTGTTCAACAGGCCAGCCATTACGCTCGTCATCAAAATCACTCGCATCAACCAAACCGT
TATTCATTCGTGATTGCGCCTGAGCGAGACGAAATACACGGTCGCTGTTAAAAGGACAATTACAAACAGG
AATCGAATGTAACCGGCGCAGGAACACTGCCAGCGCATCAACAATATTTTCACCTGAATCAGGATATTCT
TCTAATACCTGGAATGCTGTTTTGCCGGGGATCGCAGTGGTGAGTAACCATGCATCATCAGGAGTACGGA
TAAAATGCTTGATGGTCGGAAGAGGCATAAATTCCGTC
